Addgene plasmid #192299: pEN_TT 3xFLAG-NUP37
Purpose: Gateway entry vector for an inducible 3xFLAG-NUP37
Depositing lab: Kevin Janes. Depositing organization: University of Virginia. Publication: Nucleocytoplasmic transport of active HER2 causes fractional escape from the DCIS-like state. Wang L, Paudel BB, McKnight RA, Janes KA. Nat Commun. 2023 Apr 13;14(1):2110. doi: 10.1038/s41467-023-37914-x. PubMed 37055441.
Backbone
  Vector backbone: pEN_TTmiRC2
  Backbone manufacturer: Addgene #25752
  Vector type: Gateway entry vector
Growth in bacteria
  Bacterial resistance: Gentamicin, 10 μg/mL
  Growth temperature: 37°C
  Growth strain: DH5alpha
  Copy number: High Copy
Gene/Insert
  Gene/Insert name: NUP37 (alt names: MCPH24; p37)
  Species: H. sapiens (human)
  Entrez Gene: NUP37 (a.k.a. MCPH24, p37)
  Tag / fusion protein: 3xFLAG (N terminal on insert)
  Cloning method: Restriction Enzyme; 5′ cloning site SpeI (not destroyed); 3′ cloning site MfeI (not destroyed)
Terms and licenses: Academic/Nonprofit Terms; Industry Terms: Not Available to Industry
How to cite: pEN_TT 3xFLAG-NUP37 was a gift from Kevin Janes (Addgene plasmid # 192299 ; http://n2t.net/addgene:192299 ; RRID:Addgene_192299)
