[The description below was written by a language model from this plasmid's Addgene catalogue record and pLannotate feature annotations shown in this document.]
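Description:
pEN_TT 3xFLAG-NUP37 is a Gateway entry vector built on the pEN_TTmiRC2 backbone and designed to deliver a tetracycline-inducible, epitope-tagged human NUP37 expression cassette into a destination vector. The 4.8 kb plasmid is maintained in E. coli through a high-copy ColE1/pUC-type origin and is selected with gentamicin. Resistance comes from a gentamicin acetyltransferase gene (aacC1) driven by a class 1 integron Pc promoter. This gentamicin cassette sits between two annotated fragments of a kanamycin resistance gene, suggesting it was inserted into and disrupted the original kanamycin marker. The rrnB T1 and T2 terminators lie upstream of the recombination cassette, where they insulate it from read-through transcription from the backbone.

The payload lies between attL1 and attL2, the sites used in the LR Clonase reaction. Because the promoter is inside the att-flanked region, it is transferred together with the coding sequence. It is the tight TRE promoter (PTight), consisting of seven tet operators fused to a minimal CMV promoter, which is active only when a tetracycline-controlled transactivator is present. That transactivator is not encoded on this plasmid and would have to be supplied by the destination vector or the host cell. Immediately downstream is an N-terminal 3xFLAG tag with an enterokinase cleavage site, fused directly to the human NUP37 open reading frame, which was cloned between SpeI and MfeI sites. NUP37 is a component of the Nup107-160 subcomplex of the nuclear pore complex. No polyadenylation signal is annotated within the cassette, so this is presumably provided after recombination. The construct is intended for generating vectors for inducible expression of FLAG-detectable NUP37 in mammalian cells.
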