Features (pLannotate 1.2.2; 13 found; start..end, strand, type, name):
     67..166     +  protein_bind   attL1: mutant version of attL; recombination site for the Gateway® LR reaction LR Clonase™
    198..512     +  promoter       tight TRE promoter: Tet-responsive promoter PTight, consisting of seven tet operator sequences followed by the minimal CMV promoter
    522..587     +  CDS            3xFLAG: three tandem FLAG® epitope tags, followed by an enterokinase cleavage site
    588..1565    +  CDS            NUP37: NUP37_HUMAN - Experimental evidence at protein level: Swiss-Prot protein existence level 1. Component of the Nup107-160 subcomplex of the nuclear pore complex (NPC). The Nup107-160 subcomplex is required for the assembly of a functional NPC. The Nup107-160 subcomplex is also required for normal kinetochore microtubule attachment, mitotic progression and chromosome segregation. From Homo sapiens (Human).
   1604..1703    -  protein_bind   attL2: mutant version of attL; recombination site for the Gateway® LR reaction LR Clonase™
   1826..2452    +  CDS            KanR (fragment): aminoglycoside phosphotransferase; aph(3')-Ia; confers resistance to kanamycin in bacteria or G418 (Geneticin®) in eukaryotes
   2486..3019    -  CDS            GmR: gentamycin acetyltransferase; aacC1; confers resistance to gentamycin
   3208..3236    -  promoter       Pc promoter: intI1 (promoter lies within the coding sequence); class 1 integron promoter
   3214..3561    -  CDS            YPR2_ECOLX (fragment): Protein predicted: Swiss-Prot protein existence level 4. From Escherichia coli.
   3566..3750    +  CDS            KanR (fragment): aminoglycoside phosphotransferase; aph(3')-Ia; confers resistance to kanamycin in bacteria or G418 (Geneticin®) in eukaryotes
   3893..4481    +  rep_origin     ori: high-copy-number ColE1/pMB1/pBR322/pUC origin of replication
   4649..4692    -  terminator     rrnB T1 terminator: Escherichia coli rrnB; transcription terminator T1 from the E. coli rrnB gene
   4824..17      +  terminator     rrnB T2 terminator (across the origin): transcription terminator T2 from the E. coli rrnB gene
>Addgene plasmid #192299 | pEN_TT 3xFLAG-NUP37 | addgene full sequence | sequence record 375643 | Addgene NGS Result
CTGACGGATGGCCTTTTTGCGTTTCTACAAACTCTTCCTGTTAGTTAGTTACTTAAGCTCGGGCCCCAAA
TAATGATTTTATTTTGACTGATAGTGACCTGTTCGTTGCAACAAATTGATAAGCAATGCTTTTTTATAAT
GCCAACTTTGTACAAAAAAGCAGGCTTTAAAGGAACCAATTCAGTCGACTGGATCCCGAGTTTACTCCCT
ATCAGTGATAGAGAACGTATGTCGAGTTTACTCCCTATCAGTGATAGAGAACGATGTCGAGTTTACTCCC
TATCAGTGATAGAGAACGTATGTCGAGTTTACTCCCTATCAGTGATAGAGAACGTATGTCGAGTTTACTC
CCTATCAGTGATAGAGAACGTATGTCGAGTTTATCCCTATCAGTGATAGAGAACGTATGTCGAGTTTACT
CCCTATCAGTGATAGAGAACGTATGTCGAGGTAGGCGTGTACGGTGGGAGGCCTATATAAGCAGAGCTCG
TTTAGTGAACCGTCAGATCGCCACTAGTATGGACTACAAAGACCATGACGGTGATTATAAAGATCATGAC
ATCGATTACAAGGATGACGATGACAAGATGAAGCAAGATGCCTCAAGAAATGCTGCCTACACTGTGGATT
GTGAAGATTATGTGCATGTGGTAGAATTTAATCCCTTTGAGAATGGGGATTCAGGAAACCTAATTGCATA
TGGTGGCAATAATTATGTGGTCATTGGCACGTGTACGTTTCAGGAAGAAGAAGCAGACGTTGAAGGCATT
CAGTATAAAACACTTCGAACATTTCACCATGGAGTCAGGGTTGATGGCATAGCTTGGAGCCCAGAGACTA
GACTTGATTCATTGCCTCCAGTAATCAAATTTTGTACTTCAGCTGCTGATATGAAAATTAGATTATTTAC
TTCAGATCTTCAGGATAAAAATGAATATAAGGTTTTAGAGGGCCATACCGATTTCATTAATGGTTTGGTG
TTTGATCCCAAAGAAGGCCAAGAAATTGCAAGTGTGAGTGACGATCACACCTGCAGGATTTGGAACTTGG
AAGGAGTGCAAACAGCTCATTTTGTTCTTCATTCTCCTGGCATGAGTGTGTGCTGGCATCCTGAGGAGAC
TTTTAAGCTAATGGTTGCAGAGAAGAATGGAACAATCCGGTTTTATGATCTTTTGGCCCAACAGGCTATT
TTATCTCTTGAATCAGAACAAGTGCCATTAATGTCAGCACACTGGTGCTTAAAAAACACCTTCAAAGTTG
GAGCCGTTGCAGGAAATGATTGGTTAATTTGGGATATTACTCGGTCCAGTTATCCTCAAAATAAGAGACC
TGTTCACATGGATCGAGCCTGCTTATTCAGGTGGTCCACAATTAGTGAAAATCTGTTTGCAACCACTGGT
TATCCTGGCAAAATGGCAAGCCAGTTTCAAATTCATCATTTAGGACACCCTCAGCCCATCCTCATGGGTT
CTGTAGCCGTTGGATCTGGACTGTCCTGGCATCGAACTCTCCCTCTGTGTGTAATTGGAGGAGACCACAA
GCTGTTGTTTTGGGTGACTGAAGTATAACAATTGGAAGACTAATGCGTTTTCGAGATATCTAGACCCAGC
TTTCTTGTACAAAGTTGGCATTATAAGAAAGCATTGCTTATCAATTTGTTGCAACGAACAGGTCACTATC
AGTCAAAATAAAATCATTATTTGCCATCCAGCTGCAGCTCTGGCCCGTGTCTCAAAATCTCTGATGTTAC
ATTGCACAAGATAAAAATATATCATCATGAACAATAAAACTGTCTGCTTACATAAACAGTAATACAAGGG
GTGTTATGAGCCATATTCAACGGGAAACGTCGAGGCCGCGATTAAATTCCAACATGGATGCTGATTTATA
TGGGTATAAATGGGCTCGCGATAATGTCGGGCAATCAGGTGCGACAATCTATCGCTTGTATGGGAAGCCC
GATGCGCCAGAGTTGTTTCTGAAACATGGCAAAGGTAGCGTTGCCAATGATGTTACAGATGAGATGGTCA
GACTAAACTGGCTGACGGAATTTATGCCTCTTCCGACCATCAAGCATTTTATCCGTACTCCTGATGATGC
ATGGTTACTCACCACTGCGATCCCCGGAAAAACAGCATTCCAGGTATTAGAAGAATATCCTGATTCAGGT
GAAAATATTGTTGATGCGCTGGCAGTGTCCCTGCGCCGGTTGCATTCGATTCCTGTTTGTAATTGTCCTT
TTAACAGCGATCGCGTATTTCGTCTCGCTCAGGCGCAATCACGAATGAATAACGGTTTGGTTGATGCGAG
TGATTTTGATGACGAGCGTAATGGCTGGCCTGTTGAACAAGTCTGGAAAGAAATGCATAAACTTTTGCCA
TTCTCACCGGATTCAGTCGTCACTCATGGTGATTTCTCACTTGATAACCTTATTTTTGACGAGGGGAAAT
TAGGCCGGGAAGCCGATCTCGGCTTGAACGAATTGTTAGGTGGCGGTACTTGGGTCGATATCAAAGTGCA
TCACTTCTTCCCGTATGCCCAACTTTGTATAGAGAGCCACTGCGGGATCGTCACCGTAATCTGCTTGCAC
GTAGATCACATAAGCACCAAGCGCGTTGGCCTCATGCTTGAGGAGATTGATGAGCGCGGTGGCAATGCCC
TGCCTCCGGTGCTCGCCGGAGACTGCGAGATCATAGATATAGATCTCACTACGCGGCTGCTCAAACTTGG
GCAGAACGTAAGCCGCGAGAGCGCCAACAACCGCTTCTTGGTCGAAGGCAGCAAGCGCGATGAATGTCTT
ACTACGGAGCAAGTTCCCGAGGTAATCGGAGTCCGGCTGATGTTGGGAGTAGGTGGCTACGTCTCCGAAC
TCACGACCGAAAAGATCAAGAGCAGCCCGCATGGATTTGACTTGGTCAGGGCCGAGCCTACATGTGCGAA
TGATGCCCATACTTGAGCCACCTAACTTTGTTTTAGGGCGACTGCCCTGCTGCGTAACATCGTTGCTGCT
GCGTAACATCGTTGCTGCTCCATAACATCAAACATCGACCCACGGCGTAACGCGCTTGCTGCTTGGATAC
CCGAGGCATAGACTGTACAAAAAAACAGTCATAACAAGCCATGAAAACCGCCACTGCGCCGTTACCACCG
CTGCGTTCGGTCAAGGTTCTGGACCAGTTGCGTGAGCGCATACGCTACTTGCATTACAGTTTACGAACCG
AACAGGCTTATGTCAACTGGGTTCGTGCCTTCATCCGTTTCCACGGTGTGCGTCACCCGGCAACCTTGGG
CAGCAGCGAAGTCGAGGCATTTCTGTCCTGGCTGGCGAACGAGCGCAAGGTTTCGGTCTCCACGCATCGT
CAGGCATTGGCGGCCTTGCTGTTCTTCTACGGCAAGGTGCTGTGCACGGATCTGCCCTGGCTTCAGGAGA
TCGGAAGACCTCGGCCGTCGCGGCGCTTGCCGGTGGTGCTGACCCCGGATGAAGTGGTTCGCATCCTCGG
TTTTCTGGAAGGCGAGCATCGTTTGTTCGCCCAGGACTCTAGCTATAGTTCTAGTGGTTGGCTACTAATA
GGTTGTATTGATGTTGGACGAGTCGGAATCGCAGACCGATACCAGGATCTTGCCATCCTATGGAACTGCC
TCGGTGAGTTTTCTCCTTCATTACAGAAACGGCTTTTTCAAAAATATGGTATTGATAATCCTGATATGAA
TAAATTGCAGTTTCATTTGATGCTCGATGAGTTTTTCTAATCAGAATTGGTTAATTGGTTGTAACACTGG
CAGAGCATTACGCTGACTTGACGGGACGGCGCAAGCTCATGACCAAAATCCCTTAACGTGAGTTTTCGTT
CCACTGAGCGTCAGACCCCGTAGAAAAGATCAAAGGATCTTCTTGAGATCCTTTTTTTCTGCGCGTAATC
TGCTGCTTGCAAACAAAAAAACCACCGCTACCAGCGGTGGTTTGTTTGCCGGATCAAGAGCTACCAACTC
TTTTTCCGAAGGTAACTGGCTTCAGCAGAGCGCAGATACCAAATACTGTTCTTCTAGTGTAGCCGTAGTT
AGGCCACCACTTCAAGAACTCTGTAGCACCGCCTACATACCTCGCTCTGCTAATCCTGTTACCAGTGGCT
GCTGCCAGTGGCGATAAGTCGTGTCTTACCGGGTTGGACTCAAGACGATAGTTACCGGATAAGGCGCAGC
GGTCGGGCTGAACGGGGGGTTCGTGCACACAGCCCAGCTTGGAGCGAACGACCTACACCGAACTGAGATA
CCTACAGCGTGAGCTATGAGAAAGCGCCACGCTTCCCGAAGGGAGAAAGGCGGACAGGTATCCGGTAAGC
GGCAGGGTCGGAACAGGAGAGCGCACGAGGGAGCTTCCAGGGGGAAACGCCTGGTATCTTTATAGTCCTG
TCGGGTTTCGCCACCTCTGACTTGAGCGTCGATTTTTGTGATGCTCGTCAGGGGGGCGGAGCCTATGGAA
AAACGCCAGCAACGCGGCCTTTTTACGGTTCCTGGCCTTTTGCTGGCCTTTTGCTCACATGTTCTTTCCT
GCGTTATCCCCTGATTCTGTGGATAACCGTATTACCGCTAGCATGGATCTCGGGGACGTCTAACTACTAA
GCGAGAGTAGGGAACTGCCAGGCATCAAATAAAACGAAAGGCTCAGTCGGAAGACTGGGCCTTTCGTTTT
ATCTGTTGTTTGTCGGTGAACGCTCTCCTGAGTAGGACAAATCCGCCGGGAGCGGATTTGAACGTTGTGA
AGCAACGGCCCGGAGGGTGGCGGGCAGGACGCCCGCCATAAACTGCCAGGCATCAAACTAAGCAGAAGGC
CATC
